>Addgene plasmid #168049 | pBLADE(FP6**)-mCherry | addgene full sequence | sequence record 332594 | Addgene NGS Result
GGACTCTTGTTCCAAACTGGAACAACACTCAACCCTATCTCGGGCTATTCTTTTGATTTATAAGGGATTT
TGCCGATTTCGGCCTATTGGTTAAAAAATGAGCTGATTTAACAAAAATTTAACGCGAATTTTAACAAAAT
ATTAACGTTTACAATTTAAAAGGATCTAGGTGAAGATCCTTTTTGATAATCTCATGACCAAAATCCCTTA
ACGTGAGTTTTCGTTCCACTGAGCGTCAGACCCCGTAGAAAAGATCAAAGGATCTTCTTGAGATCCTTTT
TTTCTGCGCGTAATCTGCTGCTTGCAAACAAAAAAACCACCGCTACCAGCGGTGGTTTGTTTGCCGGATC
AAGAGCTACCAACTCTTTTTCCGAAGGTAACTGGCTTCAGCAGAGCGCAGATACCAAATACTGTCCTTCT
AGTGTAGCCGTAGTTAGGCCACCACTTCAAGAACTCTGTAGCACCGCCTACATACCTCGCTCTGCTAATC
CTGTTACCAGTCAGGCATTTGAGAAGCACACGGTCACACTGCTTCCGGTAGTCAATAAACCGGTAAACCA
GCAATAGACATAAGCGGCTATTTAACGACCCTGCCCTGAACCGACGACCGGGTCGAATTTGCTTTCGAAT
TTCTGCCATTCATCCGCTTATTATCACTTATTCAGGCGTAGCAACCAGGCGTTTAAGGGCACCAATAACT
GCCTTAAAAAAATTACGCCCCGCCCTGCCACTCATCGCAGTACTGTTGTAATTCATTAAGCATTCTGCCG
ACATGGAAGCCATCACAAACGGCATGATGAACCTGAATCGCCAGCGGCATCAGCACCTTGTCGCCTTGCG
TATAATATTTGCCCATGGTGAAAACGGGGGCGAAGAAGTTGTCCATATTGGCCACGTTTAAATCAAAACT
GGTGAAACTCACCCAGGGATTGGCTGAGACGAAAAACATATTCTCAATAAACCCTTTAGGGAAATAGGCC
AGGTTTTCACCGTAACACGCCACATCTTGCGAATATATGTGTAGAAACTGCCGGAAATCGTCGTGGTATT
CACTCCAGAGCGATGAAAACGTTTCAGTTTGCTCATGGAAAACGGTGTAACAAGGGTGAACACTATCCCA
TATCACCAGCTCACCGTCTTTCATTGCCATACGGAATTCCGGATGAGCATTCATCAGGCGGGCAAGAATG
TGAATAAAGGCCGGATAAAACTTGTGCTTATTTTTCTTTACGGTCTTTAAAAAGGCCGTAATATCCAGCT
GAACGGTCTGGTTATAGGTACATTGAGCAACTGACTGAAATGCCTCAAAATGTTCTTTACGATGCCATTG
GGATATATCAACGGTGGTATATCCAGTGATTTTTTTCTCCATTTTAGCTTCCTTAGCTCCTGAAAATCTC
GATAACTCAAAAAATACGCCCGGTAGTGATCTTATTTCATTATGGTGAAAGTTGGAACCTCTTACGTGCC
GATCAACGTCTCATTTTCGCCAAAAGTTGGCCCAGGGCTTCCCGGTATCAACAGGGACACCAGGATTTAT
TTATTCTGCGAAGTGATCTTCCGTCACAGGTATTTATTCGGCGCAAAGTGCGTCGGGTGATGCTGCCAAC
TTACTGATTTAGTGTATGATGGTGTTTTTGAGGTGCTCCAGTGGCTTCTGTTTCTATCAGCTGTCCCTCC
TGTTCAGCTACTGACGGGGTGGTGCGTAACGGCAAAAGCACCGCCGGACATCAGCGCTAGCGGAGTGTAT
ACTGGCTTACTATGTTGGCACTGATGAGGGTGTCAGTGAAGTGCTTCATGTGGCAGGAGAAAAAAGGCTG
CACCGGTGCGTCAGCAGAATATGTGATACAGGATATATTCCGCTTCCTCGCTCACTGACTCGCTACGCTC
GGTCGTTCGACTGCGGCGAGCGGAAATGGCTTACGAACGGGGCGGAGATTTCCTGGAAGATGCCAGGAAG
ATACTTAACAGGGAAGTGAGAGGGCCGCGGCAAAGCCGTTTTTCCATAGGCTCCGCCCCCCTGACAAGCA
TCACGAAATCTGACGCTCAAATCAGTGGTGGCGAAACCCGACAGGACTATAAAGATACCAGGCGTTTCCC
CCTGGCGGCTCCCTCGTGCGCTCTCCTGTTCCTGCCTTTCGGTTTACCGGTGTCATTCCGCTGTTATGGC
CGCGTTTGTCTCATTCCACGCCTGACACTCAGTTCCGGGTAGGCAGTTCGCTCCAAGCTGGACTGTATGC
ACGAACCCCCCGTTCAGTCCGACCGCTGCGCCTTATCCGGTAACTATCGTCTTGAGTCCAACCCGGAAAG
ACATGCAAAAGCACCACTGGCAGCAGCCACTGGTAATTGATTTAGAGGAGTTAGTCTTGAAGTCATGCGC
CGGTTAAGGCTAAACTGAAAGGACAAGTTTTGGTGACTGCGCTCCTCCAAGCCAGTTACCTCGGTTCAAA
GAGTTGGTAGCTCAGAGAACCTTCGAAAAACCGCCCTGCAAGGCGGTTTTTTCGTTTTCAGAGCAAGAGA
TTACGCGCAGACCAAAACGATCTCAAGAAGATCATCTTATTAATCAGATAAAATATTTCTAGGCTCATGA
GCCCGAAGTGGCGAGCCCGATCTTCCCCATCGGTGATGTCGGCGATATAGGCGCCAGCAACCGCACCTGT
GGCGCCGGTGATGCCGGCCACGATGCGTCCGGCGTAGAGGATCTGCTCATGTTTGACAGCTTATCATTTT
TTTAGGCTACCGATGTAGCCTAACGCGATCGATTTATGACAACTTGACGGCTACATCATTCACTTTTTCT
TCACAACCGGCACGGAACTCGCTCGGGCTGGCCCCGGTGCATTTTTTAAATACCCGCGAGAAATAGAGTT
GATCGTCAAAACCAACATTGCGACCGACGGTGGCGATAGGCATCCGGGTGGTGCTCAAAAGCAGCTTCGC
CTGGCTGATACGTTGGTCCTCGCGCCAGCTTAAGACGCTAATCCCTAACTGCTGGCGGAAAAGATGTGAC
AGACGCGACGGCGACAAGCAAACATGCTGTGCGACGCTGGCGATATCAAAATTGCTGTCTGCCAGGTGAT
CGCTGATGTACTGACAAGCCTCGCGTACCCGATTATCCATCGGTGGATGGAGCGACTCGTTTTCCGTTTC
GCACTGGAAACCCATGCTGTACCGGTATTCCCCTGTTTCATCTCGCACCGGAATCATCGTCAAGAAGTTG
ACAAACCGTTGGCCGTTCTTCTTAAAATTGACCACCTCAACCTGCACCTCGGCGTTCCTATCAATCGCTT
TCCTCATCGTATTGATCGTGTTGGAGTCGACGTACTTCCTTGTCGATTTCGGCTTGACCATTCCGTCGGG
TGACTGAAGAAAACGGCAGTTTCTCCCCAAGACCTCCGCATTGCTGTATCCTGTCATATAGAGAAAAGCT
TCCGAGGCGTACACAATTGGCGTGTCTTTTTGCTTCAGGTCGCACAGAATCAGAGCAACTGACGTGTCAA
CAGGTCCCAGTTCTACTTGGGGGTTTGGCCTCTTCATAATCTGAATCAGATAGCCCATAATGTCATAACC
GCCGGGAGCGTAGAGCGTATGCATGGTATATCTCCTTCTCTAGTCTCTAGTAGCTAGCATATACCTAGGA
CTGAGCTAGTGTAAACTCTAGAAATGCATAATGTGCCTGTCAAATGGACGAAGCAGGGATTCTGCAAACC
CTATGCTACTCCGTCAAGCCGTCAATTGTCTGATTCGTTACCAACGGATGCGCCATGACAGGACTTTTCA
TACTCCCGCCATTCAGAGAAGAAACCAATTGTCCATATTGCATCAGACATTGCCGTCACTGCGTCTTTTA
CTGGCTCTTCTCGCTAACCAAACCGGTAACCCCGCTTATTAAAAGCATTCTGTAACAAAGCGGGACCAAA
GCCATGACAAAAACGCGTAACAAAAGTGTCTATAATCACGGCAGAAAAGTCCACATTGATTATTTGCACG
GCGTCACACTTTGCTATGCCATAGCATTTTTATCCATAAGATTAGCGGATCCTACCTGACGCTTTTTATC
GCAACTCTCTACTGTTTCTCCATACCCGTTTTTTTGGGCTAGCGAATTCGAGCTCGGTACCTAAGGAGGA
TTTAAAGATGGTGAGCAAGGGCGAGGAGGATAACATGGCCATCATCAAGGAGTTCATGCGCTTCAAGGTG
CACATGGAGGGCTCCGTGAACGGCCACGAGTTCGAGATCGAGGGCGAGGGCGAGGGCCGCCCCTACGAGG
GCACCCAGACCGCCAAGCTGAAGGTGACCAAGGGTGGCCCCCTGCCCTTCGCCTGGGACATCCTGTCCCC
TCAGTTCATGTACGGCTCCAAGGCCTACGTGAAGCACCCCGCCGACATCCCCGACTACTTGAAGCTGTCC
TTCCCCGAGGGCTTCAAGTGGGAGCGCGTGATGAACTTCGAGGACGGCGGCGTGGTGACCGTGACCCAGG
ACTCCTCCTTGCAGGACGGCGAGTTCATCTACAAGGTGAAGCTGCGCGGCACCAACTTCCCCTCCGACGG
CCCCGTAATGCAGAAGAAGACCATGGGCTGGGAGGCCTCCTCCGAGCGGATGTACCCCGAGGACGGCGCC
CTGAAGGGCGAGATCAAGCAGAGGCTGAAGCTGAAGGACGGCGGCCACTACGACGCTGAGGTCAAGACCA
CCTACAAGGCCAAGAAGCCCGTGCAGCTGCCCGGCGCCTACAACGTCAACATCAAGTTGGACATCACCTC
CCACAACGAGGACTACACCATCGTGGAACAGTACGAACGCGCCGAGGGCCGCCACTCCACCGGCGGCATG
GACGAGCTGTACAAGTAAAAGCTTGGCTGTTTTGGCGGATGAGAGAAGATTTTCAGCCTGATACAGATTA
AATCAGAACGCAGAAGCGGTCTGATAAAACAGAATTTGCCTGGCGGCAGTAGCGCGGTGGTCCCACCTGA
CCCCATGCCGAACTCAGAAGTGAAACGCCGTAGCGCCGATGGTAGTGTGGGGTCTCCCCATGCGAGAGTA
GGGAACTGCCAGGCATCAAATAAAACGAAAGGCTCAGTCGAAAGACTGGGCCTTTCGTTTTATCTGTTGT
TTGTCGGTGAACGCTCTCCTGAGTAGGACAAATCCGCCGGGAGCGGATTTGAACGTTGCGAAGCAACGGC
CCGGAGGGTGGCGGGCAGGACGCCCGCCATAAACTGCCAGGCATCAAATTAAGCAGAAGGCCATCCTGAC
GGATGGCCTTTTTGCGTTTCTACAAACTCTTTTGTTTATTTTTCTAAATACATTCAAATATGTATCCGCT
CATGAGACAATAACCCTGATAAATGCTTCAATAATATTGAAAAAGGAAGAGTATGAGTATTCAACATTTC
CGTGTCGCCCTTATTCCCTTTTTTGCGGCATTTTGCCTTCCTGTTTTTGCTCACCCAGAAACGCTGGTGA
AAGTAAAAGATGCTGAAGATCAGTTGGGTGCAGCAAACTATTAACTGGCGAACTACTTACTCTAGCTTCC
CGGCAACAATTAATAGACTGGATGGAGGCGGATAAAGTTGCAGGACCACTTCTGCGCTCGGCCCTTCCGG
CTGGCTGGTTTATTGCTGATAAATCTGGAGCCGGTGAGCGTGGGTCTCGCGGTATCATTGCAGCACTGGG
GCCAGATGGTAAGCCCTCCCGTATCGTAGTTATCTACACGACGGGGAGTCAGGCAACTATGGATGAACGA
AATAGACAGATCGCTGAGATAGGTGCCTCACTGATTAAGCATTGGTAACTGTCAGACCAAGTTTACTCAT
ATATACTTTAGATTGATT
[125 nt withheld, positions 5829-5953]
C
[141 nt withheld, positions 5955-6095]
CCTTTGACGTTGGAGTCCACGTTCTTTAATAGT
Features (pLannotate 1.2.2; 19 found; start..end, strand, type, name):
    268..501     +  rep_origin     ori (fragment): high-copy-number ColE1/pMB1/pBR322/pUC origin of replication
    713..1372    -  CDS            CmR: chloramphenicol acetyltransferase; cat; confers resistance to chloramphenicol
   1373..1475    -  promoter       cat promoter: promoter of the E. coli cat gene encoding chloramphenicol acetyltransferase
   1596..1739    +  mobile_element IS1 (fragment): prokaryotic transposable element IS1
   1858..1913    -  rep_origin     RSF ori (fragment): Plasmids containing the RSF 1030 origin of replication can be propagated in E. coli cells that contain additional plasmids with compatible origins.
   2001..2546    -  rep_origin     p15A ori: Plasmids containing the medium-copy-number p15A origin of replication can be propagated in E. coli cells that contain a second plasmid with the ColE1 origin.
   2583..2703    -  CDS            TcR (fragment): tetracycline efflux protein; tet; confers resistance to tetracycline
   2764..3141    -  CDS            araC (fragment): L-arabinose regulatory protein; araC
   3630..3649    -  promoter       J23119(SpeI) promoter (fragment): bacterial promoter (Registry of Standard Biological Parts BBa J23119) modified to end with an SpeI site
   3799..4083    +  promoter       araBAD promoter: araBAD; promoter of the L-arabinose operon of E. coli; the araC regulatory gene is transcribed in the opposite direction (Guzman et al., 1995)
   4104..4121    +  misc_feature   MCS (fragment): pUC18/19 multiple cloning site
   4138..4845    +  CDS            mCherry: mCherry is a basic (constitutively fluorescent) red fluorescent protein published in 2004, derived from Discosoma sp.. It is reported to be a very rapidly-maturing monomer with low acid sensitivity.
   4938..5053    +  ncRNA          5S rRNA: Accession: RF00001 - 5S ribosomal RNA
   5057..5143    +  terminator     rrnB T1 terminator: Escherichia coli rrnB; transcription terminator T1 from the E. coli rrnB gene
   5235..5262    +  terminator     rrnB T2 terminator: transcription terminator T2 from the E. coli rrnB gene
   5281..5372    +  promoter       AmpR promoter: bla
   5373..5492    +  CDS            AmpR (fragment): β-lactamase; bla; confers resistance to ampicillin, carbenicillin, and related antibiotics
   5493..5787    +  CDS            bla(M) (fragment): β-lactamase lacking the signal sequence; bla(M); allows cytosolic expression of β-lactamase
   5830..82      +  rep_origin     M13 ori (across the origin) (sequence partly withheld): M13 bacteriophage origin of replication; arrow indicates direction of (+) strand synthesis
