[The description below was written by a language model from this plasmid's Addgene catalogue record and pLannotate feature annotations shown in this document.]
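Description:
pBLADE(FP6**)-mCherry is a low-copy bacterial expression plasmid built on the pBAD33 backbone for light-controlled gene expression in Escherichia coli. It replicates from the p15A origin, which is compatible with ColE1-type plasmids, and is selected with chloramphenicol through the cat gene and its native promoter. The annotation also picks up backbone remnants typical of pBAD33: an M13 phage origin, fragments of β-lactamase, tetracycline resistance and IS1 sequences, and short partial matches to ColE1 and RSF origins. None of these should be read as functional markers or replicons.

The payload consists of two divergently oriented units. On the reverse strand, an 828 bp synthetic gene encoding BLADE FP6 (blue light-inducible AraC dimers in E. coli) is expressed constitutively from the J23101** promoter, which the feature table detects only as a partial match to a related J23-series Anderson promoter. The automated annotation recognises just an araC fragment within this gene. This fits an engineered regulator that keeps part of AraC while the rest is replaced by a non-AraC sequence. The record does not name the light-sensing module or define the FP6 variant. On the forward strand, the araBAD (PBAD) promoter drives mCherry, a monomeric red fluorescent protein from Discosoma sp., cloned at a retained SacI site and followed by the rrnB T1 and T2 terminators.

Because BLADE replaces native AraC as the regulator of PBAD, mCherry output reports promoter activation by light rather than by arabinose. The plasmid therefore serves as a reporter for characterising this optogenetic system, and the reporter position offers an obvious place to put other genes under blue-light control.
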