Addgene plasmid #168049: pBLADE(FP6**)-mCherry
Purpose: Expresses the synthetic gene BLADE FP6 under the constitutive J23101** promoter. mCherry expression is controlled by the PBAD promoter.
Depositing lab: Barbara Di Ventura. Depositing organization: Albert-Ludwigs-Universitaet Freiburg. Publication: Engineering AraC to make it responsive to light instead of arabinose. Romano E, Baumschlager A, Akmeric EB, Palanisamy N, Houmani M, Schmidt G, Ozturk MA, Ernst L, Khammash M, Di Ventura B. Nat Chem Biol. 2021 Apr 26. pii: 10.1038/s41589-021-00787-6. doi: 10.1038/s41589-021-00787-6. PubMed 33903769.
Backbone
  Vector backbone: pBAD33
  Vector type: Bacterial Expression
Growth in bacteria
  Bacterial resistance: Chloramphenicol, 25 μg/mL
  Growth temperature: 37°C
  Growth strain: DH5alpha
  Copy number: Low Copy
Gene/Insert 1
  Gene/Insert name: Blue light-inducible AraC dimers in Escherichia coli (alt name: BLADE)
  Species: Synthetic
  Insert size (bp): 828
  Promoter: J23101**
  Cloning method: Gibson Cloning
  Sequencing primers: 5′ TCCCCATCGGTGATGTC
Gene/Insert 2
  Gene/Insert name: mCherry
  Species: Discosoma sp.
  Insert size (bp): 708
  Promoter: PBAD
  Cloning method: Restriction Enzyme; 5′ cloning site SacI (not destroyed); 3′ cloning site HindIII (destroyed during cloning)
  Sequencing primers: 5′ ATGCCATAGCATTTTTATCC; 3′ CTGATTTAATCTGTATCAGG
Terms and licenses: Academic/Nonprofit Terms; Industry Terms: Not Available to Industry
How to cite: pBLADE(FP6**)-mCherry was a gift from Barbara Di Ventura (Addgene plasmid # 168049 ; http://n2t.net/addgene:168049 ; RRID:Addgene_168049)
